Addgene plasmid #176051: pcDNA3.1 His-V5 Myc dMBI
Purpose: Expresses Myc Mutant (delta Myc BoxI) tagged with His and V5 in Mammalian cells
Depositing lab: Linda Penn. Publication: MYC Interacts with the G9a Histone Methyltransferase to Drive Transcriptional Repression and Tumorigenesis. Tu WB, Shiah YJ, Lourenco C, Mullen PJ, Dingar D, Redel C, Tamachi A, Ba-Alawi W, Aman A, Al-Awar R, Cescon DW, Haibe-Kains B, Arrowsmith CH, Raught B, Boutros PC, Penn LZ. Cancer Cell. 2018 Oct 8;34(4):579-595.e8. doi: 10.1016/j.ccell.2018.09.001. PubMed 30300580.
Backbone
  Vector backbone: pcDNA3.1
  Backbone size w/o insert (bp): 6000
  Total vector size (bp): 6801
  Vector type: Mammalian Expression
  Selectable markers: Neomycin (select with G418)
Growth in bacteria
  Bacterial resistance: Ampicillin, 100 μg/mL
  Growth temperature: 37°C
  Growth strain: DH5alpha
  Copy number: Unknown
Gene/Insert
  Gene/Insert name: Myc (alt name: c-Myc)
  Species: H. sapiens (human)
  Insert size (bp): 1260
  Mutation: deleted amino acids 44-63
  Promoter: CMV
  Tag / fusion protein: V5; 6xHis
  Cloning method: Restriction Enzyme; 5′ cloning site BamHI (not destroyed); 3′ cloning site EcoRI (not destroyed)
  Sequencing primers: 5′ CMV-F; 3′ Myc_pSeq3R
Terms and licenses: Academic/Nonprofit Terms; Industry Terms: Not Available to Industry
How to cite: pcDNA3.1 His-V5 Myc dMBI was a gift from Linda Penn (Addgene plasmid # 176051 ; http://n2t.net/addgene:176051 ; RRID:Addgene_176051)
