[The description below was written by a language model from this plasmid's Addgene catalogue record and pLannotate feature annotations shown in this document.]
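Description:
pcDNA3.1 His-V5 Myc dMBI is a mammalian expression plasmid built on the pcDNA3.1 backbone that produces a deletion mutant of human c-Myc lacking Myc Box I (amino acids 44–63 removed). The coding sequence was inserted between BamHI and EcoRI sites, both retained, and sits downstream of the human cytomegalovirus immediate-early enhancer and promoter, with a bovine growth hormone polyadenylation signal terminating the transcript. In the feature table the c-Myc reading frame appears as two adjoining fragments, which is consistent with the internal deletion interrupting the match to the wild-type gene. A V5 epitope tag follows the c-Myc sequence, placing it at the C-terminus. The catalogue also lists a 6xHis tag, but it was not annotated in the feature table, so its position is not confirmed there. T7 and SP6 phage promoters flank the insert. A short match to an HIV-1 LTR fragment next to the CMV promoter is probably an annotation artefact rather than a functional viral element.

The plasmid is propagated in E. coli through a high-copy ColE1/pUC-type origin and selected with ampicillin via the β-lactamase gene. An f1 origin is also present. For selecting stably transfected mammalian cells, an SV40 early promoter drives the neomycin phosphotransferase gene, which confers G418 resistance and is terminated by an SV40 polyadenylation signal. The sequenced record (6,779 nt) is slightly shorter than the catalogued total size. According to the record, the construct is used to express tagged Myc Box I-deleted Myc in mammalian cells. It comes from work on MYC's interaction with the G9a histone methyltransferase in transcriptional repression and tumorigenesis, where domain-deletion mutants like this one would help identify the regions of MYC needed for its interactions and function.
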