Features (pLannotate 1.2.2; 23 found; start..end, strand, type, name):
     57..436     +  enhancer       CMV enhancer: human cytomegalovirus immediate early enhancer
    437..640     +  promoter       CMV promoter: human cytomegalovirus (CMV) immediate early promoter
    636..669     +  LTR            5' LTR (truncated) (fragment): truncated 5' long terminal repeat (LTR) from HIV-1
    685..703     +  promoter       T7 promoter: promoter for bacteriophage T7 RNA polymerase
    738..869     +  CDS            c-Myc (fragment): human c-Myc proto-oncogene
    870..1997    +  CDS            c-Myc (fragment): human c-Myc proto-oncogene
   2022..2063    +  CDS            V5 tag: epitope tag from simian virus 5
   2154..2172    -  promoter       SP6 promoter: promoter for bacteriophage SP6 RNA polymerase
   2198..2422    +  polyA_signal   bGH poly(A) signal: bovine growth hormone polyadenylation signal
   2426..2447    +  promoter       SV40 promoter (fragment): SV40 enhancer and early promoter
   2468..2896    +  rep_origin     f1 ori (sequence partly withheld): f1 bacteriophage origin of replication; arrow indicates direction of (+) strand synthesis
   2910..3239    +  promoter       SV40 promoter: SV40 enhancer and early promoter
   3306..4097    +  CDS            neo: KKA2_KLEPN - Also known as kan, nptII. Experimental evidence at protein level: Swiss-Prot protein existence level 1. Resistance to kanamycin, neomycin, paromomycin, ribostamycin, butirosin and gentamicin B. From Klebsiella pneumoniae.
   4121..4279    +  CDS            ble (fragment): BLE_KLEPN - Experimental evidence at protein level: Swiss-Prot protein existence level 1. Binding protein with a strong affinity to the bleomycin family of antibiotics. Binds to CL990; an antimitotic-antibiotic compound. From Klebsiella pneumoniae.
   4274..4395    +  polyA_signal   SV40 poly(A) signal: SV40 polyadenylation signal
   4468..4484    -  protein_bind   lac operator: The lac repressor binds to the lac operator to inhibit transcription in E. coli. This inhibition can be relieved by adding lactose or isopropyl-β-D-thiogalactopyranoside (IPTG). lac repressor encoded by lacI
   4492..4522    -  promoter       lac promoter: promoter for the E. coli lac operon
   4537..4558    -  protein_bind   CAP binding site: CAP binding activates transcription in the presence of cAMP. E. coli catabolite activator protein
   4571..4663    -  CDS            lacI (fragment): lac repressor; lacI; The lac repressor binds to the lac operator to inhibit transcription in E. coli. This inhibition can be relieved by adding lactose or isopropyl-β-D-thiogalactopyranoside (IPTG).
   4846..5434    -  rep_origin     ori: high-copy-number ColE1/pMB1/pBR322/pUC origin of replication
   5605..6465    -  CDS            AmpR: β-lactamase; bla; confers resistance to ampicillin, carbenicillin, and related antibiotics
   6466..6570    -  promoter       AmpR promoter: bla
   6629..6681    -  misc_feature   bom (fragment): basis of mobility region from pBR322
>Addgene plasmid #176051 | pcDNA3.1 His-V5 Myc dMBI | addgene full sequence | sequence record 346682 | Addgene NGS Result
GCTTAGGGTTAGGCGTTTTGCGCTGCTTCGCGATGTACGGGCCAGATATACGCGTTGACATTGATTATTG
ACTAGTTATTAATAGTAATCAATTACGGGGTCATTAGTTCATAGCCCATATATGGAGTTCCGCGTTACAT
AACTTACGGTAAATGGCCCGCCTGGCTGACCGCCCAACGACCCCCGCCCATTGACGTCAATAATGACGTA
TGTTCCCATAGTAACGCCAATAGGGACTTTCCATTGACGTCAATGGGTGGAGTATTTACGGTAAACTGCC
CACTTGGCAGTACATCAAGTGTATCATATGCCAAGTACGCCCCCTATTGACGTCAATGACGGTAAATGGC
CCGCCTGGCATTATGCCCAGTACATGACCTTATGGGACTTTCCTACTTGGCAGTACATCTACGTATTAGT
CATCGCTATTACCATGGTGATGCGGTTTTGGCAGTACATCAATGGGCGTGGATAGCGGTTTGACTCACGG
GGATTTCCAAGTCTCCACCCCATTGACGTCAATGGGAGTTTGTTTTGGCACCAAAATCAACGGGACTTTC
CAAAATGTCGTAACAACTCCGCCCCATTGACGCAAATGGGCGGTAGGCGTGTACGGTGGGAGGTCTATAT
AAGCAGAGCTCTCTGGCTAACTAGAGAACCCACTGCTTACTGGCTTATCGAAATTAATACGACTCACTAT
AGGGAGACCCAAGCTTGGTACCGAGCTCGGATCCACCATGCCCCTCAACGTTAGCTTCACCAACAGGAAC
TATGACCTCGACTACGACTCGGTGCAGCCGTATTTCTACTGCGACGAGGAGGAGAACTTCTACCAGCAGC
AGCAGCAGAGCGAGCTGCAGCCCCCGGCGAGCCGCCGCTCCGGGCTCTGCTCGCCCTCCTACGTTGCGGT
CACACCCTTCTCCCTTCGGGGAGACAACGACGGCGGTGGCGGGAGCTTCTCCACGGCCGACCAGCTGGAG
ATGGTGACCGAGCTGCTGGGAGGAGACATGGTGAACCAGAGTTTCATCTGCGACCCGGACGACGAGACCT
TCATCAAAAACATCATCATCCAGGACTGTATGTGGAGCGGCTTCTCGGCCGCCGCCAAGCTCGTCTCAGA
GAAGCTGGCCTCCTACCAGGCTGCGCGCAAAGACAGCGGCAGCCCGAACCCCGCCCGCGGCCACAGCGTC
TGCTCCACCTCCAGCTTGTACCTGCAGGATCTGAGCGCCGCCGCCTCAGAGTGCATCGACCCCTCGGTGG
TCTTCCCCTACCCTCTCAACGACAGCAGCTCGCCCAAGTCCTGCGCCTCGCAAGACTCCAGCGCCTTCTC
TCCGTCCTCGGATTCTCTGCTCTCCTCGACGGAGTCCTCCCCGCAGGGCAGCCCCGAGCCCCTGGTGCTC
CATGAGGAGACACCGCCCACCACCAGCAGCGACTCTGAGGAGGAACAAGAAGATGAGGAAGAAATCGATG
TTGTTTCTGTGGAAAAGAGGCAGGCTCCTGGCAAAAGGTCAGAGTCTGGATCACCTTCTGCTGGAGGCCA
CAGCAAACCTCCTCACAGCCCACTGGTCCTCAAGAGGTGCCACGTCTCCACACATCAGCACAACTACGCA
GCGCCTCCCTCCACTCGGAAGGACTATCCTGCTGCCAAGAGGGTCAAGTTGGACAGTGTCAGAGTCCTGA
GACAGATCAGCAACAACCGAAAATGCACCAGCCCCAGGTCCTCGGACACCGAGGAGAATGTCAAGAGGCG
AACACACAACGTCTTGGAGCGCCAGAGGAGGAACGAGCTAAAACGGAGCTTTTTTGCCCTGCGTGACCAG
ATCCCGGAGTTGGAAAACAATGAAAAGGCCCCCAAGGTAGTTATCCTTAAAAAAGCCACAGCATACATCC
TGTCCGTCCAAGCAGAGGAGCAAAAGCTCATTTCTGAAGAGGACTTGTTGCGGAAACGACGAGAACAGTT
GAAACACAAACTTGAACAGCTACGGAACTCTTGTGCGGGTCTAGAGGGCCCGCGGTTCGAAGGTAAGCCT
ATCCCTAACCCTCTCCTCGGTCTCGATTCTACGCGTACCGGTCATCATCACCATCACCATTGAGAATTCT
GCAGATATCCATCACACTGGCGGCCGCTCGAGCATGCATCTAGAGGGCCCTATTCTATAGTGTCACCTAA
ATGCTAGAGCTCGCTGATCAGCCTCGACTGTGCCTTCTAGTTGCCAGCCATCTGTTGTTTGCCCCTCCCC
CGTGCCTTCCTTGACCCTGGAAGGTGCCACTCCCACTGTCCTTTCCTAATAAAATGAGGAAATTGCATCG
CATTGTCTGAGTAGGTGTCATTCTATTCTGGGGGGTGGGGTGGGGCAGGACAGCAAGGGGGAGGATTGGG
AAGACAATAGCAGGCATGCTGGGGATGCGGTGGGCTCTATGGCTTCTGAGGCGGAAAGAACCAGCTGGGG
CTCTAGGGGGTATCCCC
[124 nt withheld, positions 2468-2591]
C
[91 nt withheld, positions 2593-2683]
A
[49 nt withheld, positions 2685-2733]
CCTTTGACGTTGGAGTCCACGTTCTTT
[37 nt withheld, positions 2761-2797]
ACCCTATCTCGGTCTATTCTTTTGATTTATAAGGGATTTTGCCGATTTCGGCCTATTGGTTAAAAAATGA
GCTGATTTAACAAAAATTTAACGCGAATTAATTCTGTGGAATGTGTGTCAGTTAGGGTGTGGAAAGTCCC
CAGGCTCCCCAGCAGGCAGAAGTATGCAAAGCATGCATCTCAATTAGTCAGCAACCAGGTGTGGAAAGTC
CCCAGGCTCCCCAGCAGGCAGAAGTATGCAAAGCATGCATCTCAATTAGTCAGCAACCATAGTCCCGCCC
CTAACTCCGCCCATCCCGCCCCTAACTCCGCCCAGTTCCGCCCATTCTCCGCCCCATGGCTGACTAATTT
TTTTTATTTATGCAGAGGCCGAGGCCGCCTCTGCCTCTGAGCTATTCCAGAAGTAGTGAGGAGGCTTTTT
TGGAGGCCTAGGCTTTTGCAAAAAGCTCCCGGGAGCTTGTATATCCATTTTCGGATCTGATCAAGAGACA
GGATGAGGATCGTTTCGCATGATTGAACAAGATGGATTGCACGCAGGTTCTCCGGCCGCTTGGGTGGAGA
GGCTATTCGGCTATGACTGGGCACAACAGACAATCGGCTGCTCTGATGCCGCCGTGTTCCGGCTGTCAGC
GCAGGGGCGCCCGGTTCTTTTTGTCAAGACCGACCTGTCCGGTGCCCTGAATGAACTGCAGGACGAGGCA
GCGCGGCTATCGTGGCTGGCCACGACGGGCGTTCCTTGCGCAGCTGTGCTCGACGTTGTCACTGAAGCGG
GAAGGGACTGGCTGCTATTGGGCGAAGTGCCGGGGCAGGATCTCCTGTCATCTCACCTTGCTCCTGCCGA
GAAAGTATCCATCATGGCTGATGCAATGCGGCGGCTGCATACGCTTGATCCGGCTACCTGCCCATTCGAC
CACCAAGCGAAACATCGCATCGAGCGAGCACGTACTCGGATGGAAGCCGGTCTTGTCGATCAGGATGATC
TGGACGAAGAGCATCAGGGGCTCGCGCCAGCCGAACTGTTCGCCAGGCTCAAGGCGCGCATGCCCGACGG
CGAGGATCTCGTCGTGACCCATGGCGATGCCTGCTTGCCGAATATCATGGTGGAAAATGGCCGCTTTTCT
GGATTCATCGACTGTGGCCGGCTGGGTGTGGCGGACCGCTATCAGGACATAGCGTTGGCTACCCGTGATA
TTGCTGAAGAGCTTGGCGGCGAATGGGCTGACCGCTTCCTCGTGCTTTACGGTATCGCCGCTCCCGATTC
GCAGCGCATCGCCTTCTATCGCCTTCTTGACGAGTTCTTCTGAGCGGGACTCTGGGGTTCGAAATGACCG
ACCAAGCGACGCCCAACCTGCCATCACGAGATTTCGATTCCACCGCCGCCTTCTATGAAAGGTTGGGCTT
CGGAATCGTTTTCCGGGACGCCGGCTGGATGATCCTCCAGCGCGGGGATCTCATGCTGGAGTTCTTCGCC
CACCCCAACTTGTTTATTGCAGCTTATAATGGTTACAAATAAAGCAATAGCATCACAAATTTCACAAATA
AAGCATTTTTTTCACTGCATTCTAGTTGTGGTTTGTCCAAACTCATCAATGTATCTTATCATGTCTGTAT
ACCGTCGACCTCTAGCTAGAGCTTGGCGTAATCATGGTCATAGCTGTTTCCTGTGTGAAATTGTTATCCG
CTCACAATTCCACACAACATACGAGCCGGAAGCATAAAGTGTAAAGCCTGGGGTGCCTAATGAGTGAGCT
AACTCACATTAATTGCGTTGCGCTCACTGCCCGCTTTCCAGTCGGGAAACCTGTCGTGCCAGCTGCATTA
ATGAATCGGCCAACGCGCGGGGAGAGGCGGTTTGCGTATTGGGCGCTCTTCCGCTTCCTCGCTCACTGAC
TCGCTGCGCTCGGTCGTTCGGCTGCGGCGAGCGGTATCAGCTCACTCAAAGGCGGTAATACGGTTATCCA
CAGAATCAGGGGATAACGCAGGAAAGAACATGTGAGCAAAAGGCCAGCAAAAGGCCAGGAACCGTAAAAA
GGCCGCGTTGCTGGCGTTTTTCCATAGGCTCCGCCCCCCTGACGAGCATCACAAAAATCGACGCTCAAGT
CAGAGGTGGCGAAACCCGACAGGACTATAAAGATACCAGGCGTTTCCCCCTGGAAGCTCCCTCGTGCGCT
CTCCTGTTCCGACCCTGCCGCTTACCGGATACCTGTCCGCCTTTCTCCCTTCGGGAAGCGTGGCGCTTTC
TCATAGCTCACGCTGTAGGTATCTCAGTTCGGTGTAGGTCGTTCGCTCCAAGCTGGGCTGTGTGCACGAA
CCCCCCGTTCAGCCCGACCGCTGCGCCTTATCCGGTAACTATCGTCTTGAGTCCAACCCGGTAAGACACG
ACTTATCGCCACTGGCAGCAGCCACTGGTAACAGGATTAGCAGAGCGAGGTATGTAGGCGGTGCTACAGA
GTTCTTGAAGTGGTGGCCTAACTACGGCTACACTAGAAGAACAGTATTTGGTATCTGCGCTCTGCTGAAG
CCAGTTACCTTCGGAAAAAGAGTTGGTAGCTCTTGATCCGGCAAACAAACCACCGCTGGTAGCGGTGGTT
TTTTTGTTTGCAAGCAGCAGATTACGCGCAGAAAAAAAGGATCTCAAGAAGATCCTTTGATCTTTTCTAC
GGGGTCTGACGCTCAGTGGAACGAAAACTCACGTTAAGGGATTTTGGTCATGAGATTATCAAAAAGGATC
TTCACCTAGATCCTTTTAAATTAAAAATGAAGTTTTAAATCAATCTAAAGTATATATGAGTAAACTTGGT
CTGACAGTTACCAATGCTTAATCAGTGAGGCACCTATCTCAGCGATCTGTCTATTTCGTTCATCCATAGT
TGCCTGACTCCCCGTCGTGTAGATAACTACGATACGGGAGGGCTTACCATCTGGCCCCAGTGCTGCAATG
ATACCGCGAGACCCACGCTCACCGGCTCCAGATTTATCAGCAATAAACCAGCCAGCCGGAAGGGCCGAGC
GCAGAAGTGGTCCTGCAACTTTATCCGCCTCCATCCAGTCTATTAATTGTTGCCGGGAAGCTAGAGTAAG
TAGTTCGCCAGTTAATAGTTTGCGCAACGTTGTTGCCATTGCTACAGGCATCGTGGTGTCACGCTCGTCG
TTTGGTATGGCTTCATTCAGCTCCGGTTCCCAACGATCAAGGCGAGTTACATGATCCCCCATGTTGTGCA
AAAAAGCGGTTAGCTCCTTCGGTCCTCCGATCGTTGTCAGAAGTAAGTTGGCCGCAGTGTTATCACTCAT
GGTTATGGCAGCACTGCATAATTCTCTTACTGTCATGCCATCCGTAAGATGCTTTTCTGTGACTGGTGAG
TACTCAACCAAGTCATTCTGAGAATAGTGTATGCGGCGACCGAGTTGCTCTTGCCCGGCGTCAATACGGG
ATAATACCGCGCCACATAGCAGAACTTTAAAAGTGCTCATCATTGGAAAACGTTCTTCGGGGCGAAAACT
CTCAAGGATCTTACCGCTGTTGAGATCCAGTTCGATGTAACCCACTCGTGCACCCAACTGATCTTCAGCA
TCTTTTACTTTCACCAGCGTTTCTGGGTGAGCAAAAACAGGAAGGCAAAATGCCGCAAAAAAGGGAATAA
GGGCGACACGGAAATGTTGAATACTCATACTCTTCCTTTTTCAATATTATTGAAGCATTTATCAGGGTTA
TTGTCTCATGAGCGGATACATATTTGAATGTATTTAGAAAAATAAACAAATAGGGGTTCCGCGCACATTT
CCCCGAAAAGTGCCACCTGACGTCGACGGATCGGGAGATCTCCCGATCCCCTATGGTGCACTCTCAGTAC
AATCTGCTCTGATGCCGCATAGTTAAGCCAGTATCTGCTCCCTGCTTGTGTGTTGGAGGTCGCTGAGTAG
TGCGCGAGCAAAATTTAAGCTACAACAAGGCAAGGCTTGACCGACAATTGCATGAAGAATCT
